Addgene plasmid #212429: pTwist-SARS-CoV-2 Spike-deltaC18 B.1.617v2 (B.1.617.1 v2)
Purpose: Encodes SARS-CoV-2 spike T95I,G142D,E154K,E156-F157 deletion,R158G,L452R,E484Q,D614G,P681R,Q1071H for pseudovirus production
Depositing lab: Alejandro Balazs. Depositing organization: Massachusetts General Hospital. Publication: Ongoing evolution of SARS-CoV-2 drives escape from mRNA vaccine-induced humoral immunity. Roederer AL, Cao Y, Denis KS, Sheehan ML, Li CJ, Lam EC, Gregory DJ, Poznansky MC, Iafrate AJ, Canaday DH, Gravenstein S, Garcia-Beltran WF, Balazs AB. medRxiv [Preprint]. 2024 Mar 7:2024.03.05.24303815. doi: 10.1101/2024.03.05.24303815. PubMed 38496628.
Backbone
  Vector backbone: pTwist-CMV-BetaGlobin-WPRE-Neo
  Backbone manufacturer: Twist
  Vector type: Mammalian Expression
Growth in bacteria
  Bacterial resistance: Ampicillin, 100 μg/mL
  Growth temperature: 37°C
  Growth strain: DH5alpha
  Copy number: High Copy
Gene/Insert
  Gene/Insert name: SARS-CoV-2 Spike T95I,G142D,E154K,E156-F157 deletion,R158G,L452R,E484Q,D614G,P681R,Q1071H
  Species: Severe acute respiratory syndrome coronavirus 2
  Mutation: T95I,G142D,E154K,E156-F157 deletion,R158G,L452R,E484Q,D614G,P681R,Q1071H
  Entrez Gene: S (a.k.a. GU280_gp02, spike glycoprotein)
  Promoter: CAG
  Cloning method: Ligation Independent Cloning
Terms and licenses: Academic/Nonprofit Terms; Industry Terms: Not Available to Industry
Depositor comments: Please visit https://www.medrxiv.org/content/10.1101/2024.03.05.24303815v1 for medRxiv preprint.
How to cite: pTwist-SARS-CoV-2 Spike-deltaC18 B.1.617v2 (B.1.617.1 v2) was a gift from Alejandro Balazs (Addgene plasmid # 212429 ; http://n2t.net/addgene:212429 ; RRID:Addgene_212429)
