[The description below was written by a language model from this plasmid's Addgene catalogue record and pLannotate feature annotations shown in this document.]
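Description:
pTwist-SARS-CoV-2 Spike-deltaC18 B.1.617v2 is a mammalian expression plasmid built on the Twist pTwist-CMV-BetaGlobin-WPRE-Neo backbone. It encodes a variant SARS-CoV-2 spike glycoprotein for pseudovirus production. The insert carries the substitutions T95I, G142D, E154K, R158G, L452R, E484Q, D614G, P681R and Q1071H together with deletion of E156-F157, a combination the depositor labels B.1.617.1 v2. The "deltaC18" in the name indicates removal of the last 18 residues of the cytoplasmic tail. This truncation is commonly used to improve spike incorporation into pseudotyped particles, although the record does not explain it. The annotated spike coding sequence spans about 3.8 kb of the 10.5 kb sequenced plasmid.

The catalogue lists the promoter as CAG, but the feature table and backbone name point to a CMV-based arrangement. A CMV enhancer and CMV promoter elements are followed by a truncated human β-globin intron immediately upstream of the spike open reading frame, and this discrepancy should be kept in mind. Downstream, a WPRE enhances transcript stability and expression, and an SV40 polyadenylation signal follows it. The expression unit is flanked by β-globin insulator elements and by bacterial and T7 terminators that isolate it from neighbouring transcription. A separate SV40 early promoter–neo–bGH poly(A) cassette allows G418 selection in mammalian cells. In E. coli the plasmid replicates from a high-copy ColE1/pUC-type origin and is selected with ampicillin through AmpR.

The plasmid is typically co-transfected with packaging and reporter constructs to generate spike-pseudotyped particles. The associated study used such particles to examine variant escape from vaccine-induced antibody responses.
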