Features (pLannotate 1.2.2; 21 found; start..end, strand, type, name):
      1..3765    +  CDS            S: SPIKE_SARS2 - Experimental evidence at protein level: Swiss-Prot protein existence level 1. [Spike glycoprotein]: May down-regulate host tetherin (BST2) by lysosomal degradation, thereby counteracting its antiviral activity. From Severe acute respiratory syndrome coronavirus 2 (2019-nCoV) (SARS-CoV-2).
   3839..4427    +  misc_feature   WPRE: woodchuck hepatitis virus posttranscriptional regulatory element
   4480..4601    -  polyA_signal   SV40 poly(A) signal: SV40 polyadenylation signal
   4624..4693    -  CDS            large T antigen (fragment): large T antigen from SV40 (simian virus 40)
   4716..4762    +  terminator     T7 terminator: transcription terminator for bacteriophage T7 RNA polymerase
   4792..4928    +  terminator     rrnG terminator: transcription terminator from the E. coli ribosomal RNA rrnG operon (Albrechtsen et al., 1991)
   4973..5044    +  misc_feature   3' β-globin insulator: insulator downstream of the human β-globin locus (Farrell et al., 2002)
   5089..5285    +  promoter       SV40 promoter: SV40 early promoter
   5299..6090    +  CDS            neo: KKA2_KLEPN - Also known as kan, nptII. Experimental evidence at protein level: Swiss-Prot protein existence level 1. Resistance to kanamycin, neomycin, paromomycin, ribostamycin, butirosin and gentamicin B. From Klebsiella pneumoniae.
   6104..6328    +  polyA_signal   bGH poly(A) signal: bovine growth hormone polyadenylation signal
   6524..7112    -  rep_origin     ori: high-copy-number ColE1/pMB1/pBR322/pUC origin of replication
   7284..7348    -  CDS            bla(M) (fragment): β-lactamase lacking the signal sequence; bla(M); allows cytosolic expression of β-lactamase
   7858..8718    +  CDS            AmpR: β-lactamase; bla; confers resistance to ampicillin, carbenicillin, and related antibiotics
   8731..8867    +  terminator     rrnG terminator: transcription terminator from the E. coli ribosomal RNA rrnG operon (Albrechtsen et al., 1991)
   9019..9090    +  misc_feature   5' β-globin insulator: insulator upstream of the human β-globin locus (Farrell et al., 2002)
   9095..9141    -  terminator     T7 terminator: transcription terminator for bacteriophage T7 RNA polymerase
   9159..9207    -  polyA_signal   poly(A) signal: synthetic polyadenylation signal
   9288..9591    +  enhancer       CMV enhancer: human cytomegalovirus immediate early enhancer
   9664..9681    -  promoter       CMV promoter (fragment): human cytomegalovirus (CMV) immediate early promoter
   9744..9795    +  promoter       CMVd2 promoter: truncated human cytomegalovirus (CMV) immediate early promoter that yields moderately reduced expression relative to the full-length promoter
   9929..10404   +  intron         β-globin intron: internally truncated intron from human β-globin
>Addgene plasmid #212429 | pTwist-SARS-CoV-2 Spike-deltaC18 B.1.617v2 (B.1.617.1 v2) | addgene full sequence | sequence record 432769 | Addgene NGS Result
ATGTTTGTGTTCCTCGTTCTCCTGCCCCTCGTTTCTTCCCAATGCGTGAACCTCACAACTAGAACGCAGC
TCCCACCCGCTTACACGAACTCTTTTACTCGTGGAGTATACTATCCCGATAAAGTCTTTAGGTCCAGTGT
CCTTCATTCTACTCAAGACCTTTTCCTGCCATTCTTCTCAAATGTCACCTGGTTCCATGCTATCCACGTT
TCTGGCACCAACGGAACTAAACGATTTGATAATCCCGTCTTGCCATTTAACGATGGCGTATACTTTGCCT
CAATAGAGAAGTCCAACATTATCCGGGGATGGATATTTGGCACCACCCTGGACTCCAAGACACAGTCTCT
CCTCATTGTGAACAACGCCACCAATGTCGTCATCAAAGTCTGTGAATTTCAATTTTGTAACGATCCCTTT
CTCGATGTTTATTATCATAAGAATAACAAGTCTTGGATGAAATCAGAGTTCCGCGTTTACAGTTCCGCTA
ACAACTGTACTTTTGAGTACGTTTCCCAACCATTTCTCATGGATCTTGAAGGGAAGCAAGGCAACTTCAA
GAATCTCCGCGAATTTGTGTTTAAGAATATAGACGGCTACTTCAAAATTTATAGCAAGCATACCCCGATA
AATCTGGTTCGGGATCTCCCTCAAGGCTTCTCCGCGTTGGAACCCCTCGTGGACTTGCCGATTGGCATCA
ACATCACCCGGTTCCAAACCCTTCTTGCCCTTCATCGAAGCTACCTCACGCCTGGCGACAGTAGTAGTGG
TTGGACAGCGGGCGCAGCAGCCTACTATGTGGGATATTTGCAACCACGCACCTTTCTTCTCAAATATAAC
GAAAACGGAACAATTACCGATGCCGTAGACTGTGCCCTCGATCCCCTGTCCGAAACTAAATGCACACTCA
AGTCCTTCACAGTTGAGAAAGGCATATACCAAACCAGTAACTTCCGCGTCCAACCCACCGAATCCATTGT
TCGATTCCCTAACATCACCAATTTGTGTCCTTTCGGTGAAGTATTTAATGCCACTCGATTTGCATCAGTT
TATGCCTGGAATCGCAAGCGAATATCAAATTGTGTTGCAGATTATAGTGTCCTGTATAATAGCGCATCAT
TCAGCACTTTTAAGTGTTATGGGGTCAGCCCTACGAAATTGAATGACTTGTGTTTTACCAACGTTTACGC
AGATTCTTTCGTCATACGCGGCGACGAAGTCCGACAGATTGCACCGGGGCAAACCGGAAAGATAGCAGAC
TATAATTATAAGTTGCCGGATGACTTCACCGGCTGCGTTATAGCATGGAACTCCAATAATCTCGATTCAA
AAGTCGGCGGCAACTATAATTATCGTTACCGCCTGTTTCGCAAGTCAAATCTGAAGCCCTTTGAACGTGA
CATCTCCACCGAAATTTATCAAGCTGGCAGCACCCCATGTAATGGAGTGCAAGGGTTTAACTGTTATTTT
CCCCTTCAATCATACGGATTTCAACCAACAAATGGGGTGGGCTATCAACCATATCGGGTGGTAGTCTTGA
GCTTTGAGCTGCTCCACGCACCGGCTACAGTTTGCGGACCGAAGAAAAGCACTAACCTGGTGAAGAATAA
ATGTGTGAACTTCAACTTTAATGGGCTCACCGGAACAGGGGTGCTGACAGAATCAAACAAGAAATTTCTC
CCTTTTCAACAATTTGGTAGAGACATTGCCGATACCACAGATGCCGTCCGCGATCCGCAAACACTGGAAA
TCCTCGATATAACACCCTGTAGCTTCGGCGGGGTCAGCGTGATAACTCCCGGAACGAACACATCCAACCA
AGTGGCTGTCCTGTATCAAGGTGTCAACTGTACCGAAGTCCCTGTGGCGATACACGCCGACCAACTGACA
CCCACCTGGAGAGTCTACTCAACAGGTTCCAATGTCTTTCAAACTAGAGCGGGTTGTCTCATTGGCGCTG
AGCATGTCAATAATTCATACGAATGTGATATTCCTATTGGGGCAGGAATCTGTGCGTCTTATCAAACTCA
AACGAACTCACGTCGGCGCGCTCGCTCAGTAGCCAGCCAGTCCATAATCGCCTATACCATGAGTCTCGGG
GCTGAGAACTCCGTGGCTTATTCAAACAATTCCATCGCAATCCCAACTAACTTTACCATTAGCGTTACCA
CGGAAATCTTGCCCGTCAGCATGACTAAGACGAGCGTAGACTGTACGATGTATATCTGTGGGGATTCCAC
CGAGTGTAGCAACCTCTTGCTTCAATACGGGTCTTTCTGTACTCAACTCAACCGAGCATTGACCGGAATT
GCGGTCGAACAAGACAAGAATACCCAAGAGGTGTTCGCACAAGTAAAGCAAATATACAAAACGCCGCCAA
TCAAAGATTTTGGCGGGTTTAATTTTAGCCAAATACTGCCAGACCCATCTAAGCCTTCAAAACGCAGCTT
TATCGAGGATCTGCTGTTCAACAAAGTTACGTTGGCTGACGCGGGTTTCATTAAGCAGTATGGGGATTGT
TTGGGAGACATTGCGGCCCGCGACCTTATCTGTGCTCAAAAATTCAATGGGTTGACAGTTCTGCCCCCTC
TGCTCACTGATGAGATGATTGCACAGTATACATCAGCATTGTTGGCAGGAACCATTACATCCGGCTGGAC
TTTTGGCGCGGGTGCGGCCCTTCAAATACCTTTCGCTATGCAAATGGCTTACAGATTCAATGGGATTGGT
GTCACGCAAAATGTATTGTATGAAAATCAGAAGCTGATCGCTAATCAATTTAACAGCGCGATTGGCAAGA
TCCAAGATTCACTGTCAAGCACAGCGTCCGCCCTCGGCAAACTCCAAGATGTTGTGAATCAAAACGCCCA
GGCCCTGAATACCCTCGTGAAGCAACTGAGTTCTAACTTCGGCGCAATCTCCAGCGTCCTCAACGACATA
TTGTCCAGACTTGATAAGGTGGAAGCCGAGGTGCAAATTGATCGGCTCATCACAGGCAGGCTCCAGTCAC
TCCAAACTTATGTGACACAACAGTTGATCCGGGCTGCTGAGATACGAGCAAGCGCCAACCTGGCCGCCAC
TAAAATGTCAGAGTGCGTGCTCGGGCAGTCCAAACGGGTTGACTTTTGTGGCAAGGGCTATCACTTGATG
TCCTTCCCCCAATCCGCCCCACATGGAGTGGTCTTTCTCCACGTCACTTATGTCCCTGCTCATGAGAAGA
ACTTTACGACAGCTCCAGCAATCTGTCACGATGGCAAAGCGCACTTTCCCAGGGAAGGCGTTTTCGTCAG
TAATGGCACGCATTGGTTTGTGACCCAAAGGAATTTCTATGAACCCCAAATCATAACCACTGACAATACA
TTTGTCTCAGGCAACTGTGATGTGGTCATTGGGATCGTGAACAACACGGTATATGATCCCCTGCAACCCG
AGTTGGATAGCTTCAAAGAGGAATTGGATAAATACTTTAAGAATCATACTTCACCCGATGTTGATCTCGG
GGACATATCAGGAATAAATGCAAGTGTCGTCAACATTCAGAAAGAGATTGATCGCCTTAATGAGGTCGCC
AAGAACTTGAATGAATCTTTGATCGACTTGCAAGAACTGGGCAAATACGAACAATATATTAAATGGCCCT
GGTACATTTGGTTGGGCTTTATCGCCGGACTTATAGCTATCGTTATGGTCACAATTATGTTGTGCTGTAT
GACTAGCTGTTGTTCCTGCTTGAAAGGATGTTGCAGTTGCGGATCTTGTTGTAAATAAAGGATCCTCTAG
AAGTTGTCTCCTCCTGCACTGACTGACTGATACAATCGATTTCTGGATCCGCAGGCCTAATCAACCTCTG
GATTACAAAATTTGTGAAAGATTGACTGGTATTCTTAACTATGTTGCTCCTTTTACGCTATGTGGATACG
CTGCTTTAATGCCTTTGTATCATGCTATTGCTTCCCGTATGGCTTTCATTTTCTCCTCCTTGTATAAATC
CTGGTTGCTGTCTCTTTATGAGGAGTTGTGGCCCGTTGTCAGGCAACGTGGCGTGGTGTGCACTGTGTTT
GCTGACGCAACCCCCACTGGTTGGGGCATTGCCACCACCTGTCAGCTCCTTTCCGGGACTTTCGCTTTCC
CCCTCCCTATTGCCACGGCGGAACTCATCGCCGCCTGCCTTGCCCGCTGCTGGACAGGGGCTCGGCTGTT
GGGCACTGACAATTCCGTGGTGTTGTCGGGGAAGCTGACGTCCTTTCCATGGCTGCTCGCCTGTGTTGCC
ACCTGGATTCTGCGCGGGACGTCCTTCTGCTACGTCCCTTCGGCCCTCAATCCAGCGGACCTTCCTTCCC
GCGGCCTGCTGCCGGCTCTGCGGCCTCTTCCGCGTCTTCGCCTTCGCCCTCAGACGAGTCGGATCTCCCT
TTGGGCCGCCTCCCCGCCTGTCTAGCTTGACTGACTGAGATACAGCGTACCTTCAGCTCACAGACATGAT
AAGATACATTGATGAGTTTGGACAAACCACAACTAGAATGCAGTGAAAAAAATGCTTTATTTGTGAAATT
TGTGATGCTATTGCTTTATTTGTAACCATTATAAGCTGCAATAAACAAGTTAACAACAACAATTGCATTC
ATTTTATGTTTCAGGTTCAGGGGGAGGTGTGGGAGGTTTTTTAAAGCAAGTAAAACCTCTACAAATGTGG
TATTGGCCCATCTCTATCGGTATCGTAGCATAACCCCTTGGGGCCTCTAAACGGGTCTTGAGGGGTTTTT
TGTGCCCCTCGGGCCGGATTGCTATCTACCGGCATTGGCGCAGAAAAAAATGCCTGATGCGACGCTGCGC
GTCTTATACTCCCACATATGCCAGATTCAGCAACGGATACGGCTTCCCCAACTTGCCCACTTCCATACGT
GTCCTCCTTACCAGAAATTTATCCTTAAGGTCGTCAGCTATCCTGCAGGCGATCTCTCGATTTCGATCAA
GACATTCCTTTAATGGTCTTTTCTGGACACCACTAGGGGTCAGAAGTAGTTCATCAAACTTTCTTCCCTC
CCTAATCTCATTGGTTACCTTGGGCTATCGAAACTTAATTAAGCGATCTGCATCTCAATTAGTCAGCAAC
CATAGTCCCGCCCCTAACTCCGCCCATCCCGCCCCTAACTCCGCCCAGTTCCGCCCATTCTCCGCCCCAT
CGCTGACTAATTTTTTTTATTTATGCAGAGGCCGAGGCCGCCTCGGCCTCTGAGCTATTCCAGAAGTAGT
GAGGAGGCTTTTTTGGAGGCCTAGGCTTTTGCAAAGGAGGTAGCCAACATGATTGAACAAGATGGATTGC
ACGCAGGTTCTCCCGCCGCTTGGGTGGAGAGGCTATTCGGCTATGACTGGGCACAACAGACAATCGGCTG
CTCTGATGCCGCCGTGTTCCGGCTGTCAGCGCAGGGGCGCCCGGTTCTTTTTGTCAAGACCGACCTGTCC
GGTGCCCTGAATGAACTCCAGGACGAGGCAGCGCGGCTATCGTGGCTGGCCACGACGGGCGTTCCTTGCG
CAGCTGTGCTCGACGTTGTCACTGAAGCGGGAAGGGACTGGCTGCTATTGGGCGAAGTGCCGGGGCAGGA
TCTCCTGTCATCTCACCTTGCTCCTGCCGAGAAAGTATCCATCATGGCTGATGCAATGCGGCGGCTGCAT
ACGCTTGATCCGGCTACCTGCCCATTCGACCACCAAGCGAAACATCGCATCGAGCGAGCACGTACTCGGA
TGGAAGCCGGTCTTGTCGATCAGGATGATCTGGACGAAGAGCATCAGGGGCTCGCGCCAGCCGAACTGTT
CGCCAGGCTCAAGGCGCGGATGCCCGACGGCGAGGATCTCGTCGTGACCCACGGCGATGCCTGCTTGCCG
AATATCATGGTGGAAAATGGCCGCTTTTCTGGATTCATCGACTGTGGCCGGCTGGGTGTGGCGGACCGCT
ATCAGGACATAGCGTTGGCTACCCGTGATATTGCTGAAGAGCTTGGCGGCGAATGGGCTGACCGCTTCCT
CGTGCTTTACGGTATCGCCGCTCCCGATTCGCAGCGCATCGCCTTCTATCGCCTTCTTGACGAGTTCTTC
TAGTATGTAAGCCCTGTGCCTTCTAGTTGCCAGCCATCTGTTGTTTGCCCCTCCCCCGTGCCTTCCTTGA
CCCTGGAAGGTGCCACTCCCACTGTCCTTTCCTAATAAAATGAGGAAATTGCATCGCATTGTCTGAGTAG
GTGTCATTCTATTCTGGGGGGTGGGGTGGGGCAGGACAGCAAGGGGGAGGATTGGGAAGACAATAGCAGG
CATGCTGGGGATGCGGTGGGCTCTATGGTTAATTAACCAGTCAAGTCAGCTACTTGGCGAGATCGACTTG
TCTGGGTTTCGACTACGCTCAGAATTGCGTCAGTCAAGTTCGATCTGGTCCTTGCTATTGCACCCGTTCT
CCGATTACGAGTTTCATTTAAATCATGTGAGCAAAAGGCCAGCAAAAGGCCAGGAACCGTAAAAAGGCCG
CGTTGCTGGCGTTTTTCCATAGGCTCCGCCCCCCTGACGAGCATCACAAAAATCGACGCTCAAGTCAGAG
GTGGCGAAACCCGACAGGACTATAAAGATACCAGGCGTTTCCCCCTGGAAGCTCCCTCGTGCGCTCTCCT
GTTCCGACCCTGCCGCTTACCGGATACCTGTCCGCCTTTCTCCCTTCGGGAAGCGTGGCGCTTTCTCATA
GCTCACGCTGTAGGTATCTCAGTTCGGTGTAGGTCGTTCGCTCCAAGCTGGGCTGTGTGCACGAACCCCC
CGTTCAGCCCGACCGCTGCGCCTTATCCGGTAACTATCGTCTTGAGTCCAACCCGGTAAGACACGACTTA
TCGCCACTGGCAGCAGCCACTGGTAACAGGATTAGCAGAGCGAGGTATGTAGGCGGTGCTACAGAGTTCT
TGAAGTGGTGGCCTAACTACGGCTACACTAGAAGAACAGTATTTGGTATCTGCGCTCTGCTGAAGCCAGT
TACCTTCGGAAAAAGAGTTGGTAGCTCTTGATCCGGCAAACAAACCACCGCTGGTAGCGGTGGTTTTTTT
GTTTGCAAGCAGCAGATTACGCGCAGAAAAAAAGGATCTCAAGAAGATCCTTTGATCTTTTCTACGGGGT
CTGACGCTCAGTGGAACGAAAACTCACGTTAAGGGATTTTGGTCATGAGATTATCAAAAAGGATCTTCAC
CTAGATCCTTTTAAATTAAAAATGAAGTTTTAAATCAATCTAAAGTATATATGAGTAAACTTGGTCTGAC
AGTTACCAATGCTTAATCAGTGAGGCACCTATCTCAGCGATCTGTCTATTTCGTTCATCCATAGTTGCAT
TTAAATTTCCGAACTCTCCAAGGCCCTCGTCGGAAAATCTTCAAACCTTTCGTCCGATCCATCTTGCAGG
CTACCTCTCGAACGAACTATCGCAAGTCTCTTGGCCGGCCTTGCGCCTTGGCTATTGCTTGGCAGCGCCT
ATCGCCAGGTATTACTCCAATCCCGAATATCCGAGATCGGGATCACCCGAGAGAAGTTCAACCTACATCC
TCAATCCCGATCTATCCGAGATCCGAGGAATATCGAAATCGGGGCGCGCCTGGTGTACCGAGAACGATCC
TCTCAGTGCGAGTCTCGACGATCCATATCGTTGCTTGGCAGTCAGCCAGTCGGAATCCAGCTTGGGACCC
AGGAAGTCCAATCGTCAGATATTGTACTCAAGCCTGGTCACGGCAGCGTACCGATCTGTTTAAACCTAGA
TATTGATAGTCTGATCGGTCAACGTATAATCGAGTCCTAGCTTTTGCAAACATCTATCAAGAGACAGGAT
CAGCAGGAGGCTTTCGCATGAGTATTCAACATTTCCGTGTCGCCCTTATTCCCTTTTTTGCGGCATTTTG
CCTTCCTGTTTTTGCTCACCCAGAAACGCTGGTGAAAGTAAAAGATGCTGAAGATCAGTTGGGTGCGCGA
GTGGGTTACATCGAACTGGATCTCAACAGCGGTAAGATCCTTGAGAGTTTTCGCCCCGAAGAACGCTTTC
CAATGATGAGCACTTTTAAAGTTCTGCTATGTGGCGCGGTATTATCCCGTATTGACGCCGGGCAAGAGCA
ACTCGGTCGCCGCATACACTATTCTCAGAATGACTTGGTTGAGTATTCACCAGTCACAGAAAAGCATCTT
ACGGATGGCATGACAGTAAGAGAATTATGCAGTGCTGCCATAACCATGAGTGATAACACTGCGGCCAACT
TACTTCTGACAACGATTGGAGGACCGAAGGAGCTAACCGCTTTTTTGCACAACATGGGGGATCATGTAAC
TCGCCTTGATCGTTGGGAACCGGAGCTGAATGAAGCCATACCAAACGACGAGCGTGACACCACGATGCCT
GTAGCAATGGCAACAACCTTGCGTAAACTATTAACTGGCGAACTACTTACTCTAGCTTCCCGGCAACAGT
TGATAGACTGGATGGAGGCGGATAAAGTTGCAGGACCACTTCTGCGCTCGGCCCTTCCGGCTGGCTGGTT
TATTGCTGATAAATCTGGAGCCGGTGAGCGTGGGTCTCGCGGTATCATTGCAGCACTGGGGCCAGATGGT
AAGCCCTCCCGTATCGTAGTTATCTACACGACGGGGAGTCAGGCAACTATGGATGAACGAAATAGACAGA
TCGCTGAGATAGGTGCCTCACTGATTAAGCATTGGTAACCGATTCTAGGTGCATTGGCGCAGAAAAAAAT
GCCTGATGCGACGCTGCGCGTCTTATACTCCCACATATGCCAGATTCAGCAACGGATACGGCTTCCCCAA
CTTGCCCACTTCCATACGTGTCCTCCTTACCAGAAATTTATCCTTAAGATCCCGAATCGTTTAAACTCGA
CTCTGGCTCTATCGAATCTCCGTCGTTTCGAGCTTACGCGAACAGCCGTGGCGCTCATTTGCTCGTCGGG
CATCGAATCTCGTCAGCTATCGTCAGCTTACCTTTTTGGCAGCGATCGCGGCTCCCGACATCTTGGACCA
TTAGCTCCACAGGTATCTTCTTCCCTCTAGTGGTCATAACAGCAGCTTCAGCTACCTCTCAATTCAAAAA
ACCCCTCAAGACCCGTTTAGAGGCCCCAAGGGGTTATGCTATCAATCGTTGCGTTACACACACAAAAAAC
CAACACACATCCATCTTCGATGGATAGCGATTTTATTATCTAACTGCTGATCGAGTGTAGCCAGATCTAG
TAATCAATTACGGGGTCATTAGTTCATAGCCCATATATGGAGTTCCGCGTTACATAACTTACGGTAAATG
GCCCGCCTGGCTGACCGCCCAACGACCCCCGCCCATTGACGTCAATAATGACGTATGTTCCCATAGTAAC
GCCAATAGGGACTTTCCATTGACGTCAATGGGTGGAGTATTTACGGTAAACTGCCCACTTGGCAGTACAT
CAAGTGTATCATATGCCAAGTACGCCCCCTATTGACGTCAATGACGGTAAATGGCCCGCCTGGCATTATG
CCCAGTACATGACCTTATGGGACTTTCCTACTTGGCAGTACATCTACGTATTAGTCATCGCTATTACCAT
GCTGATGCGGTTTTGGCAGTACATCAATGGGCGTGGATAGCGGTTTGACTCACGGGGATTTCCAAGTCTC
CACCCCATTGACGTCAATGGGAGTTTGTTTTGGCACCAAAATCAACGGGACTTTCCAAAATGTCGTAACA
ACTCCGCCCCATTGACGCAAATGGGCGGTAGGCGTGTACGGTGGGAGGTCTATATAAGCAGAGCTGGTTT
AGTGAACCGTCAGATCGCCTGGAGACGCCATCCACGCTGTTTTGACCTCCATAGAAGACACCGGGACCGA
TCCAGCCTCCCCTCGAAGCTTACATGTGGTACCGAGCTCGGATCCTGAGAACTTCAGGGTGAGTCTATGG
GACCCTTGATGTTTTCTTTCCCCTTCTTTTCTATGGTTAAGTTCATGTCATAGGAAGGGGAGAAGTAACA
GGGTACACATATTGACCAAATCAGGGTAATTTTGCATTTGTAATTTTAAAAAATGCTTTCTTCTTTTAAT
ATACTTTTTTGTTTATCTTATTTCTAATACTTTCCCTAATCTCTTTCTTTCAGGGCAATAATGATACAAT
GTATCATGCCTCTTTGCACCATTCTAAAGAATAACAGTGATAATTTCTGGGTTAAGGCAATAGCAATATT
TCTGCATATAAATATTTCTGCATATAAATTGTAACTGATGTAAGAGGTTTCATATTGCTAATAGCAGCTA
CAATCCAGCTACCATTCTGCTTTTATTTTATGGTTGGGATAAGGCTGGATTATTCTGAGTCCAAGCTAGG
CCCTTTTGCTAATCATGTTCATACCTCTTATCTTCCTCCCACAGCTCCTGGGCAACGTGCTGGTCTGTGT
GCTGGCCCATCACTTTGGCAAAGGCGGCCGCC
